Addgene plasmid #101722: pAAV hSyn1 CaRhAC T2A tDimer
Purpose: - humanized - variant of pAAV hSyn YFP-CaRhAC Addgene # 101721– less reliable in hippocampal neurons
Depositing lab: Thomas Oertner. Depositing organization: Universitaetsklinikum Hamburg-Eppendorf. Publication: Rhodopsin-cyclases for photocontrol of cGMP/cAMP and 2.3 A structure of the adenylyl cyclase domain. Scheib U, Broser M, Constantin OM, Yang S, Gao S, Mukherjee S, Stehfest K, Nagel G, Gee CE, Hegemann P. Nat Commun. 2018 May 24;9(1):2046. doi: 10.1038/s41467-018-04428-w. PubMed 29799525.
Backbone
  Vector backbone: pAAV
  Backbone manufacturer: Stratagene
  Backbone size w/o insert (bp): 4568
  Total vector size (bp): 7970
  Vector type: AAV
Growth in bacteria
  Bacterial resistance: Ampicillin, 100 μg/mL
  Growth temperature: 37°C
  Growth strain: NEB Stable
  Copy number: High Copy
Gene/Insert 1
  Gene/Insert name: CatRhAC (alt name: CaCyclOP)
  Species: Cateneraria anguillulae
  Insert size (bp): 1867
  Mutation: E497K,C569D
  Promoter: human Synapsin1 promotor
  Cloning method: Restriction Enzyme; 5′ cloning site EcoRI (not destroyed); 3′ cloning site KpnI (not destroyed)
  Sequencing primers: 5′ gactcagcgctgcctcagtctg; 3′ GGATTCTCCTCCACGTCACCGC
Gene/Insert 2
  Gene/Insert name: red fluorescent protein (alt name: tDimer2)
  Species: Discoma sp.
  Insert size (bp): 1395
  Promoter: ribosomal skip sequence T2A
  Cloning method: Restriction Enzyme; 5′ cloning site BamHI (not destroyed); 3′ cloning site HindIII (not destroyed)
  Sequencing primers: 5′ ggcagaggaagtcttctaacat; 3′ GTAATCCAGAGGTTGATTATCG
Resource information
  A portion of this plasmid was derived from a plasmid made by: CaRhGC originally from P.Hegemann ,HU-Berlin Germany tDimer originally from R.Tsien USD USA
Terms and licenses: Academic/Nonprofit Terms; Industry Terms: Not Available to Industry
How to cite: pAAV hSyn1 CaRhAC T2A tDimer was a gift from Thomas Oertner (Addgene plasmid # 101722 ; http://n2t.net/addgene:101722 ; RRID:Addgene_101722)
