[The description below was written by a language model from this plasmid's Addgene catalogue record and pLannotate feature annotations shown in this document.]
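Description:
pAAV hSyn1 CaRhAC T2A tDimer is an adeno-associated virus transfer plasmid of about 8 kb, built on the Stratagene pAAV backbone and intended for packaging into recombinant AAV for neuronal expression. In bacteria it is maintained as a high-copy plasmid through a ColE1/pUC-type origin and selected with ampicillin via the β-lactamase gene; an f1 phage origin is also present. The annotation detects one full AAV2 inverted terminal repeat next to the polyadenylation signal and only short ITR fragments on the promoter side. Such partial calls are common for these repeat-rich elements in assembled sequence, and recombination-reduced host strains are usually chosen to keep ITRs intact.

Between the ITRs, the human synapsin I promoter drives neuron-specific transcription of a single bicistronic reading frame. The first part encodes a humanized rhodopsin-cyclase from the fungus Catenaria anguillulae (CaCyclOp) carrying the E497K and C569D substitutions. As the name CaRhAC and the associated study indicate, this turns the parental light-activated guanylyl cyclase into an adenylyl cyclase for optical control of cAMP. This coding region is not called in the automated feature table, but it corresponds to the unannotated stretch between the promoter and the fluorescent protein. A T2A ribosomal skip sequence follows, so the tandem-dimer red/orange fluorescent protein tdimer2(12), derived from Discosoma, is released as a separate polypeptide that marks expressing cells without being fused to the cyclase. A WPRE enhances transcript stability and expression, and the human growth hormone poly(A) signal terminates the message.

The construct is meant for optogenetic elevation of cAMP in neurons. The depositor describes it as a variant of a YFP-fused CaRhAC vector and notes that it performs less reliably in hippocampal neurons.
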