Features (pLannotate 1.2.2; 15 found; start..end, strand, type, name):
    398..425     -  repeat_region  AAV2 ITR (fragment): inverted terminal repeat of adeno-associated virus serotype 2 inverted
    454..481     -  repeat_region  AAV2 ITR (fragment): inverted terminal repeat of adeno-associated virus serotype 2 inverted
    554..1142    -  rep_origin     ori: high-copy-number ColE1/pMB1/pBR322/pUC origin of replication
   1313..2173    -  CDS            AmpR: β-lactamase; bla; confers resistance to ampicillin, carbenicillin, and related antibiotics
   2174..2278    -  promoter       AmpR promoter: bla
   2373..2408    +  CDS            rop (fragment): Rop protein, which maintains plasmids at low copy number; rop
   2510..2559    +  misc_feature   bom (fragment): basis of mobility region from pBR322
   2560..3015    -  rep_origin     f1 ori (sequence partly withheld): f1 bacteriophage origin of replication; arrow indicates direction of (+) strand synthesis
   3034..3085    +  misc_feature   bom (fragment): basis of mobility region from pBR322
   3090..3230    -  repeat_region  AAV2 ITR: inverted terminal repeat of adeno-associated virus serotype 2 inverted
   3270..3746    -  polyA_signal   hGH poly(A) signal: human growth hormone polyadenylation signal
   3812..3832    -  misc_feature   MCS (fragment): pBluescript multiple cloning site
   3833..4421    -  misc_feature   WPRE: woodchuck hepatitis virus posttranscriptional regulatory element
   4452..5843    -  CDS            tdimer2(12): tdimer2(12) is a basic (constitutively fluorescent) orange fluorescent protein published in 2002, derived from Discosoma sp.. It has low acid sensitivity.
   7838..314     -  promoter       hSyn promoter (across the origin): human synapsin I promoter; confers neuron-specific expression (Kügler et al., 2003)
>Addgene plasmid #101722 | pAAV hSyn1 CaRhAC T2A tDimer | addgene full sequence | sequence record 201302 | Addgene NGS Result
GGCCGGCGGCGGCGCGGACGCGACCAAGGTGGCCGGGAAGGGGAGTTTGCGGGGGACCGGCGAGTGACGT
CAGCGCGCCTTCAGTGCTGAGGCGGCGGTGGCGCGCGCCGCCAGGCGGGGGCGAAGGCACTGTCCGCGGT
GCTGAAGCTGGCAGTGCGCACGCGCCTCGCCGCATCCTGTTTCCCCTCCCCCTCTCTGATAGGGGATGCG
CAATTTGGGGAATGGGGGTTGGGTGCTTGTCCAGTGGGTCGGGGTCGGTCGTCAGGTAGGCACCCCCACC
CCGCCTCATCCTGGTCCTAAAACCCACTTGCACTCATACGCAGGGCCCTCTGCAGCTCGAGTCTAGCGAC
GCGTGCGGCCGCAGGAACCCCTAGTGATGGAGTTGGCCACTCCCTCTCTGCGCGCTCGCTCGCTCACTGA
GGCCGGGCGACCAAAGGTCGCCCGACGCCCGGGCGGCCTCAGTGAGCGAGCGAGCGCGCAGCTGCCTGCA
GGACATGTGAGCAAAAGGCCAGCAAAAGGCCAGGAACCGTAAAAAGGCCGCGTTGCTGGCGTTTTTCCAT
AGGCTCCGCCCCCCTGACGAGCATCACAAAAATCGACGCTCAAGTCAGAGGTGGCGAAACCCGACAGGAC
TATAAAGATACCAGGCGTTTCCCCCTGGAAGCTCCCTCGTGCGCTCTCCTGTTCCGACCCTGCCGCTTAC
CGGATACCTGTCCGCCTTTCTCCCTTCGGGAAGCGTGGCGCTTTCTCATAGCTCACGCTGTAGGTATCTC
AGTTCGGTGTAGGTCGTTCGCTCCAAGCTGGGCTGTGTGCACGAACCCCCCGTTCAGCCCGACCGCTGCG
CCTTATCCGGTAACTATCGTCTTGAGTCCAACCCGGTAAGACACGACTTATCGCCACTGGCAGCAGCCAC
TGGTAACAGGATTAGCAGAGCGAGGTATGTAGGCGGTGCTACAGAGTTCTTGAAGTGGTGGCCTAACTAC
GGCTACACTAGAAGAACAGTATTTGGTATCTGCGCTCTGCTGAAGCCAGTTACCTTCGGAAAAAGAGTTG
GTAGCTCTTGATCCGGCAAACAAACCACCGCTGGTAGCGGTGGTTTTTTTGTTTGCAAGCAGCAGATTAC
GCGCAGAAAAAAAGGATCTCAAGAAGATCCTTTGATCTTTTCTACGGGGTCTGACGCTCAGTGGAACGAA
AACTCACGTTAAGGGATTTTGGTCATGAGATTATCAAAAAGGATCTTCACCTAGATCCTTTTAAATTAAA
AATGAAGTTTTAAATCAATCTAAAGTATATATGAGTAAACTTGGTCTGACAGTTACCAATGCTTAATCAG
TGAGGCACCTATCTCAGCGATCTGTCTATTTCGTTCATCCATAGTTGCCTGACTCCCCGTCGTGTAGATA
ACTACGATACGGGAGGGCTTACCATCTGGCCCCAGTGCTGCAATGATACCGCGAGACCCACGCTCACCGG
CTCCAGATTTATCAGCAATAAACCAGCCAGCCGGAAGGGCCGAGCGCAGAAGTGGTCCTGCAACTTTATC
CGCCTCCATCCAGTCTATTAATTGTTGCCGGGAAGCTAGAGTAAGTAGTTCGCCAGTTAATAGTTTGCGC
AACGTTGTTGCCATTGCTACAGGCATCGTGGTGTCACGCTCGTCGTTTGGTATGGCTTCATTCAGCTCCG
GTTCCCAACGATCAAGGCGAGTTACATGATCCCCCATGTTGTGCAAAAAAGCGGTTAGCTCCTTCGGTCC
TCCGATCGTTGTCAGAAGTAAGTTGGCCGCAGTGTTATCACTCATGGTTATGGCAGCACTGCATAATTCT
CTTACTGTCATGCCATCCGTAAGATGCTTTTCTGTGACTGGTGAGTACTCAACCAAGTCATTCTGAGAAT
AGTGTATGCGGCGACCGAGTTGCTCTTGCCCGGCGTCAATACGGGATAATACCGCGCCACATAGCAGAAC
TTTAAAAGTGCTCATCATTGGAAAACGTTCTTCGGGGCGAAAACTCTCAAGGATCTTACCGCTGTTGAGA
TCCAGTTCGATGTAACCCACTCGTGCACCCAACTGATCTTCAGCATCTTTTACTTTCACCAGCGTTTCTG
GGTGAGCAAAAACAGGAAGGCAAAATGCCGCAAAAAAGGGAATAAGGGCGACACGGAAATGTTGAATACT
CATACTCTTCCTTTTTCAATATTATTGAAGCATTTATCAGGGTTATTGTCTCATGAGCGGATACATATTT
GAATGTATTTAGAAAAATAAACAAATAGGGGTTCCGCGCACATTTCCCCGAAAAGTGCCACCTGACGTCT
AAGAAACCATTATTATCATGACATTAACCTATAAAAATAGGCGTATCACGAGGCCCTTTCGTCTCGCGCG
TTTCGGTGATGACGGTGAAAACCTCTGACACATGCAGCTCCCGGAGACGGTCACAGCTTGTCTGTAAGCG
GATGCCGGGAGCAGACAAGCCCGTCAGGGCGCGTCAGCGGGTGTTGGCGGGTGTCGGGGCTGGCTTAACT
ATGCGGCATCAGAGCAGATTGTACTGAGAGTGCACCATAAAATTGTAAACGTTAATATTTTGTTAAAATT
CGCGTTAAATTTTTGTTAAATCAGCTCATTTTTTAACCAATAGACCGAAATCGGCAAAATCCCTTATAAA
TCAAAAGAATAGCCCGAGATAGAGT
[37 nt withheld, positions 2686-2722]
AAAGAACGTGGACTCCAACGTCAAAGG
[141 nt withheld, positions 2750-2890]
G
[46 nt withheld, positions 2892-2937]
A
[95 nt withheld, positions 2939-3033]
TATGCGGTGTGAAATACCGCACAGATGCGTAAGGAGAAAATACCGCATCAGGCGCCCCTGCAGGCAGCTG
CGCGCTCGCTCGCTCACTGAGGCCGCCCGGGCAAAGCCCGGGCGTCGGGCGACCTTTGGTCGCCCGGCCT
CAGTGAGCGAGCGAGCGCGCAGAGAGGGAGTGGCCAACTCCATCACTAGGGGTTCCTGCGGCCGCTCGGT
CCGCACGTGGTTACCTACAAAATCAGAAGGACAGGGAAGGGAGCAGTGGTTCACGCCTGTAATCCCAGCA
ATTTGGGAGGCCAAGGTGGGTAGATCACCTGAGATTAGGAGTTGGAGACCAGCCTGGCCAATATGGTGAA
ACCCCGTCTCTACCAAAAAAACAAAAATTAGCTGAGCCTGGTCATGCATGCCTGGAATCCCAACAACTCG
GGAGGCTGAGGCAGGAGAATCGCTTGAACCCAGGAGGCGGAGATTGCAGTGAGCCAAGATTGTGCCACTG
CACTCCAGCTTGGTTCCCAATAGACCCCGCAGGCCCTACAGGTTGTCTTCCCAACTTGCCCCTTGCTCCA
TACCACCCCCCTCCACCCCATAATATTATAGAAGGACACCTAGTCAGACAAAATGATGCAACTTAATTTT
ATTAGGACAAGGCTGGTGGGCACTGGAGTGGCAACTTCCAGGGCCAGGAGAGGCACTGGGGAGGGGTCAC
AGGGATGCCACCCGTAGATCATCTCTAGACTCGAGGTCGAGGCCAGAGAGGCCATCGAATGGCGCGCCGC
GATCGCGTCTCGAGGTCGACGGTATCGATGCGGGGAGGCGGCCCAAAGGGAGATCCGACTCGTCTGAGGG
CGAAGGCGAAGACGCGGAAGAGGCCGCAGAGCCGGCAGCAGGCCGCGGGAAGGAAGGTCCGCTGGATTGA
GGGCCGAAGGGACGTAGCAGAAGGACGTCCCGCGCAGAATCCAGGTGGCAACACAGGCGAGCAGCCAAGG
AAAGGACGATGATTTCCCCGACAACACCACGGAATTGTCAGTGCCCAACAGCCGAGCCCCTGTCCAGCAG
CGGGCAAGGCAGGCGGCGATGAGTTCCGCCGTGGCAATAGGGAGGGGGAAAGCGAAAGTCCCGGAAAGGA
GCTGACAGGTGGTGGCAATGCCCCAACCAGTGGGGGTTGCGTCAGCAAACACAGTGCACACCACGCCACG
TTGCCTGACAACGGGCCACAACTCCTCATAAAGAGACAGCAACCAGGATTTATACAAGGAGGAGAAAATG
AAAGCCATACGGGAAGCAATAGCATGATACAAAGGCATTAAAGCAGCGTATCCACATAGCGTAAAAGGAG
CAACATAGTTAAGAATACCAGTCAATCTTTCACAAATTTTGTAATCCAGAGGTTGATTATCGATAAGCTT
TTGCTCGAAGTCGACCTACAGGAACAGGTGGTGGCGGCCCTCGGAGCGCTCGTACTGTTCCACGATGGTG
TAGTCCTCGTTGTGGGAGGTGATGTCCAGCTTGGTGTCCACGTAGTAGTAGCCGGGCAGCTGCACGGGCT
TCTTGGCCATGTAGATGGTCTTGAACTCCACCAGGTAGTGGCCGCCGTCCTTCAGCTTCAGGGCCTGGTG
GATCTCGCCCTTCAGCACGCCGTCGCGGGGGTACAGGCGCTCGGTGGAGGCCTCCCAGCCCATGGTCTTC
TTCTGCATTACGGGGCCGTCGGGGGGGAAGTTGGTGCCGCGGAACTTCACCTTGTAGATCAGCGTGCCGT
CCTGCAGGGAGGAGTCCTGGGTCACGGTCACCACGCCGCCGTCCTCGAAGTTCATCACGCGCTCCCACTT
GAAGCCCTCGGGGAAGGACAGCTTCTTGTAGTCGGGGATGTCGGCGGGGTGCTTCACGTACGCCTTGGAG
CCGTACTGGAACTGGGGGGACAGGATGTCCCAGGCGAAGGGCAGGGGGCCGCCCTTGGTCACCTTCAGCT
TGGCGGTCTGGGTGCCCTCGTAGGGGCGGCCCTCGCCCTCGCCCTCGATCTCGAACTCGTGGCCGTTCAC
GGAGCCCTCCATGCGCACCTTGAAGCGCATGAACTCTTTGATGACGTCCTCGGAGGAGGCGGTGCCGGAG
CTGCCGCTGCCGGTGCTGCCGGTGCCATGCCCCAGGAACAGGTGGTGGCGGCCCTCGGAGCGCTCGTACT
GTTCCACGATGGTGTAGTCCTCGTTGTGGGAGGTGATGTCCAGCTTGGTGTCCACGTAGTAGTAGCCGGG
CAGCTGCACGGGCTTCTTGGCCATGTAGATGGTCTTGAACTCCACCAGGTAGTGGCCGCCGTCCTTCAGC
TTCAGGGCCTGGTGGATCTCGCCCTTCAGCACGCCGTCGCGGGGGTACAGGCGCTCGGTGGAGGCCTCCC
AGCCCATGGTCTTCTTCTGCATTACGGGGCCGTCGGGGGGGAAGTTGGTGCCGCGGAACTTCACCTTGTA
GATCAGCGTGCCGTCCTGCAGGGAGGAGTCCTGGGTCACGGTCACCACGCCGCCGTCCTCGAAGTTCATC
ACGCGCTCCCACTTGAAGCCCTCGGGGAAGGACAGCTTCTTGTAGTCGGGGATGTCGGCGGGGTGCTTCA
CGTACGCCTTGGAGCCGTACTGGAACTGGGGGGACAGGATGTCCCAGGCGAAGGGCAGGGGGCCGCCCTT
GGTCACCTTCAGCTTGGCGGTCTGGGTGCCCTCGTAGGGGCGGCCCTCGCCCTCGCCCTCGATCTCGAAC
TCGTGGCCGTTCACGGAGCCCTCCATGCGCACCTTGAAGCGCATGAACTCTTTGATGACGTCCTCGGAGG
AGGCCACCATGGCGGCCGCGGATCCCGGTGCAGGGCCGGGATTCTCCTCCACGTCACCGCATGTTAGAAG
ACTTCCTCTGCCCTCGGCCGCGGGTACCGACTTTCTAGCGGTCACCCAATATGTCTGCATTTTTCCCTTT
CCTTTCACTTCCATCAGGTCCAGTGGCTGGGTCACGAATTTTCCCTTGATCATCTGGTAAGTAGAGTCGG
AGATATGAATGTGCCCTGCCTTGCTGGTTGACTCCATCCGGGAAGCTGTATTGACGGTATCCCCCACCAG
ATCCCAATGAGGGTTCAGGTCGCCCAGGACTCCGGCTGTCACTGGTCCACTATTCAGGCCGATGCGAATG
TTGATAGATTCGCCGGTAGCAGTTTTAAAAGTCTTGATCATCTCGATGATGTCCAGGGCGAAGTTCACTG
CTCGATCAGCGTGGTCGGGGACCACCTCTGGTGCTCCGGTCACTCCCAGATAAGCGTCCCCAATAGTCTT
GACCTTATACACGCCCCACCGCTTAGCGATGGCATCATACTCCAGCCACAGCTTGTTCAGGGTGGCCATC
ATGTCCTTTGTGGAGGTCCTGGAGCTAATCACAGTAAAGTTTGTGATGTCAGAAAAGAAGACTGTCACGG
ATTCGTACTCTTTGGCCTCGGTTGCCTGTCCATTCTTCAGCTGTTCCAGCACCCCCTCAGGCATCATCTT
CTGCAGAATGGCGTCACAGTTAGTGATCTGAGATTCCAGTTCCTCTGCAATAGCTGTGATGGCTTCGACT
TTCTGATTCTGTGCCTGCTCCACAGTGCTGTTGACCAGCACCAGTGTCAGGAACACCTTGGCCCCAATAT
CGATCATGGTAAAAGATGCCTCAGTCATTGTGAAACTCAGCATGCCAGATGTAAAGGCGAACCAGCTCAG
TGGAAACAGGGTCCATGTGGTGACAGTTGAGAAGCGTGTCCACCTCAGGCCATTCACTTCAATGTTGCAA
GGGGTCTCTCCGTTGATGGCCCCAGTAAAGGACCTCCACAGGCTGTAGACCACGAAGCTAAAGAAGGCAC
ATGACAGGATATTAAACAGGTTTCCCCAGGGATAAGGGGGCAGCACAGCTCCAAAGAACCCGCAGACCAC
CAGGGCGTAATCAGAGAAGACCACCCCCCAGGCATTATGGTCTGCCTGTGTAATCTCGGAGATCAGCAGA
ATCAGGACGGGACAGGTAGCAATCCACTCCAGGTATCTTGCAGGCTCCACTGGGTTGCTCAGGGTGCCTT
CGATGGTTGGAGTCAGCCGCAGCATAATCAGGATGTATGAACTAAAAGCGATGATGTTCACTCCCAGCAG
GCACAGGGACAGTGCTTTCTTCTCTGGGTTTCTGGCGCCTGCAAATCCCATATAACTGAAAGCAATCCCG
ATGCCAAATCCGAAGGCCCCATAGCCGTACCAAATGTCTGCCCAGCCCCTATTATAAGCCTGTCTTTCCT
GGATAAACAGAGCGTAGAAAGCGCCGGCCACGGTCAGAATGGCCCACATGATAAACTGTCCTGTCAGGAA
TTTCAGTGAAGGGGTACTCAGCATCATATCCCAGGACCACATGTCTGCGATGTTTGTCTGGTACTGCTGC
AGAGCGGACTGCTTACTAGGAGAGCCAGGTCGGCTATTGGCGGGAGAGGACACGTTGCTTGAACTTGCAG
AGGAGGTGCTGCGGACATTGGACACGCTCAGTGAATTGTTCTGTCTGTTCCGCATATTAGCGTTGCTTGA
GGCGGTACTAGAGCCAGTGACCTTGATATTGGGCTGACTGGGAGATGGCAGCAGTGAGGCTCCGGAGCTG
CGGAAACTTCCGTTTCGAGTCAGTGGCTGCTCGACGATAGGGTGTTTTGTCACGCTACACTTGCAATCGT
CGCACAGGGTTGAGGTTGGTGAGTAACAGTATTCAGGGCAGGAACAGCCACTACATGCTCCCCGCAGGTT
ATTATCTTTATCTTTCATAGACATAGACATTATTGCGAATTCGACTGCGCTCTCAGGCACGACACGACTC
CTCCGCTGCCCACCGCAGACTGAGGCAGCGCTGAGTCGCCGGCGCCGCAGCGCAGATGGTCGCGCCCGTG
CCCCCCTATCTCGCGCCTCGCGTGGTGCGGTCCGGCTG
